Addgene plasmid #67780: Kohinoor-Tublin/pcDNA3
Purpose: Tublin-targetted Kohinoor for mammalian cell expression
Depositing lab: Takeharu Nagai. Depositing organization: The University of Osaka. Publication: A fast- and positively photoswitchable fluorescent protein for ultralow-laser-power RESOLFT nanoscopy. Tiwari DK, Arai Y, Yamanaka M, Matsuda T, Agetsuma M, Nakano M, Fujita K, Nagai T. Nat Methods. 2015 Jun;12(6):515-8. doi: 10.1038/nmeth.3362. Epub 2015 Apr 20. PubMed 25894946.
Backbone
  Vector backbone: pcDNA3
  Backbone manufacturer: Invitrogen
  Vector type: Mammalian Expression
Growth in bacteria
  Bacterial resistance: Ampicillin, 100 μg/mL
  Growth temperature: 37°C
  Growth strain: XL10 Gold
  Copy number: High Copy
Gene/Insert
  Gene/Insert name: Kohinoor
  Species: Synthetic
  Insert size (bp): 675
  GenBank ID: AB935555
  Promoter: CMV
  Tag / fusion protein: b-Tubulin (N terminal on insert)
  Cloning method: Restriction Enzyme; 5′ cloning site HindIII (unknown if destroyed); 3′ cloning site EcoRI (unknown if destroyed)
  Sequencing primers: 5′ GAAATTAATACGACTCACTATAGGG; 3′ TAGAAGGCACAGTCGAGG
Terms and licenses: Academic/Nonprofit Terms; Industry Terms: Not Available to Industry
How to cite: Kohinoor-Tublin/pcDNA3 was a gift from Takeharu Nagai (Addgene plasmid # 67780 ; http://n2t.net/addgene:67780 ; RRID:Addgene_67780)
