[The description below was written by a language model from this plasmid's Addgene catalogue record.]
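Description:
Kohinoor-Tublin/pcDNA3 is a mammalian expression plasmid built on the Invitrogen pcDNA3 backbone and designed to express a tubulin-targeted version of the fluorescent protein Kohinoor. It is maintained in E. coli as a high-copy plasmid under ampicillin selection. No feature table accompanies the record, so other backbone elements are not individually documented. The standard pcDNA3 vector generally carries a neomycin resistance cassette for selection in mammalian cells and a polyadenylation signal downstream of the cloning site, but their presence here is not confirmed by the record.

The payload is a synthetic 675 bp Kohinoor coding sequence placed under the CMV promoter, which drives strong constitutive transcription in most mammalian cell lines. The insert was introduced by restriction cloning between HindIII and EcoRI sites; whether those sites survived cloning is not recorded. Kohinoor is fused to β-tubulin, which the record lists as an N-terminal fusion partner on the insert, although the construct name places Kohinoor first, so the actual order of the two parts should be checked against the sequence. The species of origin of the tubulin and any linker are not stated.

According to the associated publication title, Kohinoor is a fast, positively photoswitchable fluorescent protein developed for RESOLFT super-resolution nanoscopy at very low laser power. Fusion to β-tubulin should incorporate the label into the microtubule cytoskeleton, giving a well-defined filamentous structure for imaging. The plasmid is therefore suited to transfection of mammalian cells to visualise microtubules and to assess photoswitching-based super-resolution imaging in living cells.
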