>Addgene plasmid #67780 | Kohinoor-Tublin/pcDNA3 | addgene partial sequence | sequence record 127504 | CMV-F 5'-CGCAAATGGGCGGTAGGCGTG-3'
CTAGAGAACCCACTGCTTACTGGCTTATCGAAATTAATACGACTCACTATAGGGAGACCCAAGCTTGCCA
CCATGAGGGAAATCGTGCACATCCAGGCCGGACAGTGTGGCAACCAGATCGGTGCTAAGTTCTGGGAGGT
GATAAGCGATGAACATGGCATCGACCCCACCGGTACCTACCACGGTGACAGCGACCTGCAGCTGGACCGA
ATCTCTGTGTACTATAATGAAGCCACAGGTGGCAAGTATGTCCCTCGAGCTATCTTGGTGGATCTAGAAC
CTGGGACTATGGACTCCGTTCGCTCAGGTCCTTTTGGCCAGATCTTCAGACCAGACAACTTCGTTTTCGG
TCAGTCTGGGGCAGGCAACAACTGGGCTAAAGGCCACTACACAGAGGGAGCTGAGTTGGTTGACTCTGTC
TTGGATGTGGTGCGGAAGGAGGCGGAGAGCTGTGATTGCCTGCAAGGCTTTCAGCTGACCCACTCACTGG
GTGGAGGCACTGGCTCTGGCATGGGCACCCTGCTCATCAGCAAGATCCGGGAAGAATATCCTGACCGTAT
CATGAATACCTTCAGTGTGGTGCCCTCGCCCAAAGTGTCTGATACCGTGGTCGAGCCCTACAATGCCACC
CTGTCTGTCCATCAGTTGGTTGAGAACACGGATGAGACCTACTGCATCGACAACGAGGCCCTCTACGACA
TCTGCTTCCGTACCCTCAAGCTCACCACGCCAACCTACGGAGACCTGAACCATCTCGTCTCGGCCACCAT
GAGCGGCGTCACCACCTGCCTCCGTTTCCCGGGCCAGCTTAATGCTGACCTTCGAAAGCTGGCTGTCAAC
ATGGTGCCATTCCCACGTCTCCACTTCTTCATGCCTGGC
