>Addgene plasmid #67780 | Kohinoor-Tublin/pcDNA3 | addgene partial sequence | sequence record 127507 | BGH-rev 5'-TAGAAGGCACAGTCGAGG-3'
TATAGAATAGGGCCCTCTAGATGCATGCTCGAGCGGCCGCTTACTTGGCCTGCCTCGGCAGCCCAGAATG
CGCTTCGGCATGCTCATGCAGATTAACATTACTGTAATCTCTGTCGTGGCTTTTAATCTCAATGTGGTGG
ACCACATCGTGATAGTCTGGCAACTGGACAACCTTCTTAGCTTTATAAGTAGTTTTGGAGTCACATCGGT
AGTGGCCACCTCCTTCAAGCGACAGAGCGTAGTTGCCATCGCTCTTCAGCACTCCATCACGCACATACAA
TTTCTCAGTGGATGGCTCCCATTTCACAGTCCTCTTCTGCATAACTGGACCATTGGCAGGAAAGTTCACA
CCATCAAATCGAATTTCATAGATATAACAGTCACCATCCAGGGTTATGTCGTTTGTCGCGATACAAATGC
CCCCGTCTTCGTAAATCATGCTTCGTTCCCAAGAGTAGCCCTCAGGAAACGACTGCTTGAAATAATCTAC
TATATTTTCTGGGTATTTGGCGAATACCCTGTTGCCGTAACAGAAGGCCATTGTCAAGATGTCATAGGCG
AAAGGCAGAGGTCCGCCTTCTTTGACTTTAAGGTCCATACTCTGTTTTCCCTCGAAAGGCTTCCCAAGGC
CAACTCCTTCAATCGCGAACGGGTGTCCATTTACAGCGCCTTCCATACGCAGCTTGATCTTCATGTCTGG
TTTAATCACACTCATTGGATCCCGGGCCCGCGGTACCGTCGACTGGGCCTCCTCTTCTGCCTCCTCTCCG
AAATCCTCTTCCTCTTCCGCGGTGGCATCCTGGTACTGCTGGTACTCAGAGACGAGGTCGTTCATGTTGC
TCTCAGCTTCGGTGAACTCCATCTCGTCCATGCCCTCACCCGTATACC
